Addgene plasmid #105714: pAAV-Ef1a-fDIO-GCaMP6s
Purpose: Can be used to express GCaMP6s in the presence of Flp recombinase. Can be used to create adeno-associated virus to express Flp-dependent GCaMP6s.
Depositing lab: Rylan Larsen. Depositing organization: Allen Institute.
Backbone
  Vector backbone: pAAV-Ef1a-fDIO hChR2(H134R)-EYFP
  Backbone manufacturer: Karl Deisseroth
  Backbone size w/o insert (bp): 5609
  Total vector size (bp): 6857
  Vector type: Mammalian Expression, AAV ; Flp/Frt
Growth in bacteria
  Bacterial resistance: Ampicillin, 100 μg/mL
  Growth temperature: 37°C
  Growth strain: NEB Stable
  Copy number: High Copy
Gene/Insert
  Gene/Insert name: GCaMP6s (alt names: GCaMP3-K78H T302L R303P D380Y T381R S383T R392G; GCaMP3 variant 641)
  Species: R. norvegicus (rat); A. victoria (jellyfish)
  Insert size (bp): 1274
  Promoter: Ef1a, Human elongation factor-1 alpha
  Cloning method: Restriction Enzyme; 5′ cloning site NheI (not destroyed); 3′ cloning site AscI (not destroyed)
  Sequencing primers: 5′ cCTATTCTTCaAAAGGTATAGGAACTTC; 3′ tTCTAGAGAATAGGAACT
Resource information
  A portion of this plasmid was derived from a plasmid made by: GCaMP6s was synthesized de novo based on sequences published by Douglas Kim et al, Janelia Research Campus in Chen et al, 2013 PMID: 23868258.
Terms and licenses: Academic/Nonprofit Terms; Industry Terms: Not Available to Industry
How to cite: pAAV-Ef1a-fDIO-GCaMP6s was a gift from Rylan Larsen (Addgene plasmid # 105714 ; http://n2t.net/addgene:105714 ; RRID:Addgene_105714) For viral preps, please replace (Addgene plasmid # 105714) in the above sentence with: (Addgene viral prep # 105714-AAV8)
