[The description below was written by a language model from this plasmid's Addgene catalogue record and pLannotate feature annotations shown in this document.]
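Description:
pAAV-Ef1a-fDIO-GCaMP6s is an adeno-associated virus transfer plasmid for Flp recombinase-dependent expression of the genetically encoded calcium indicator GCaMP6s in mammalian cells. It was built on the pAAV-Ef1a-fDIO hChR2(H134R)-EYFP backbone by replacing the opsin-reporter payload with a de novo synthesized GCaMP6s coding sequence cloned between NheI and AscI sites. In bacteria it is maintained through a high-copy ColE1/pUC-type origin and selected with ampicillin via the β-lactamase gene. An f1 phage origin is also present. A recombination-deficient growth strain is listed, consistent with the need to preserve the repeat-rich AAV2 inverted terminal repeats. The 3′ ITR is annotated intact, whereas only short fragments of the 5′ ITR were detected in the sequencing-derived record, which is also slightly shorter than the catalogued total size.

Between the ITRs, the human EF-1α promoter is followed by the GCaMP6s open reading frame in the reverse (antisense) orientation, flanked by FRT sites annotated in opposing orientations. Short sequences next to each annotated FRT were labelled as β-globin intron fragments. These may correspond to the second, heterologous FRT variant expected in an fDIO design, but the record does not confirm this. Without Flp, the promoter reads the noncoding strand and no sensor is made. Flp-mediated inversion places the coding sequence in the sense orientation, allowing strong constitutive expression. A WPRE downstream enhances transcript stability and expression, and the human growth hormone polyadenylation signal terminates the transcript. The plasmid can be transfected directly or used to package recombinant AAV, enabling calcium imaging restricted to Flp-expressing cell populations, for example in intersectional or projection-specific labelling strategies.
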