Features (pLannotate 1.2.2; 21 found; start..end, strand, type, name):
     12..39      +  repeat_region  AAV2 ITR (fragment): inverted terminal repeat of adeno-associated virus serotype 2 inverted
     68..86      +  repeat_region  AAV2 ITR (fragment): inverted terminal repeat of adeno-associated virus serotype 2 inverted
    154..220     +  CDS            small t antigen (fragment): SV40 (simian virus 40) small t antigen
    227..1405    +  promoter       EF-1α promoter: strong constitutive promoter for human elongation factor EF-1α
   1412..1429    +  misc_feature   MCS (fragment): pUC18/19 multiple cloning site
   1436..1469    +  protein_bind   FRT (minimal): supports FLP-mediated excision but not integration (Turan and Bode, 2011) FLP recombinase from the Saccharomyces cerevisiae 2μ plasmid
   1470..1519    -  intron         β-globin intron (fragment): internally truncated intron from human β-globin
   1567..2822    -  CDS            GCaMP6s (fragment): improved fluorescent protein-based calcium sensor (Chen et al., 2013)
   2828..2861    -  protein_bind   FRT (minimal): supports FLP-mediated excision but not integration (Turan and Bode, 2011) FLP recombinase from the Saccharomyces cerevisiae 2μ plasmid
   2862..2912    -  intron         β-globin intron (fragment): internally truncated intron from human β-globin
   2946..2970    +  misc_feature   MCS (fragment): pBluescript multiple cloning site
   2970..3558    +  misc_feature   WPRE: woodchuck hepatitis virus posttranscriptional regulatory element
   3590..4066    +  polyA_signal   hGH poly(A) signal: human growth hormone polyadenylation signal
   4106..4246    +  repeat_region  AAV2 ITR: inverted terminal repeat of adeno-associated virus serotype 2 inverted
   4251..4302    -  misc_feature   bom (fragment): basis of mobility region from pBR322
   4321..4776    +  rep_origin     f1 ori (sequence partly withheld): f1 bacteriophage origin of replication; arrow indicates direction of (+) strand synthesis
   4777..4826    -  misc_feature   bom (fragment): basis of mobility region from pBR322
   4928..4963    -  CDS            rop (fragment): Rop protein, which maintains plasmids at low copy number; rop
   5058..5162    +  promoter       AmpR promoter: bla
   5163..6023    +  CDS            AmpR: β-lactamase; bla; confers resistance to ampicillin, carbenicillin, and related antibiotics
   6194..6782    +  rep_origin     ori: high-copy-number ColE1/pMB1/pBR322/pUC origin of replication
>Addgene plasmid #105714 | pAAV-Ef1a-fDIO-GCaMP6s | addgene full sequence | sequence record 207265 | Addgene NGS Result
CCTGCAGGCAGCTGCGCGCTCGCTCGCTCACTGAGGCCGCCCGGGCGTCGGGCGACCTTTGGTCGCCCGG
CCTCAGTGAGCGAGCGCGCAGAGAGGGAGTGGCCAACTCCATCACTAGGGGTTCCTGCGGCCGCACGCGT
AAGCTTTGCAAAGATGGATAAAGTTTTAAACAGAGAGGAATCTTTGCAGCTAATGGACCTTCTAGGTCTT
GAAAGGAGTGGGAATTGGCTCCGGTGCCCGTCAGTGGGCAGAGCGCACATCGCCCACAGTCCCCGAGAAG
TTGGGGGGAGGGGTCGGCAATTGAACCGGTGCCTAGAGAAGGTGGCGCGGGGTAAACTGGGAAAGTGATG
TCGTGTACTGGCTCCGCCTTTTTCCCGAGGGTGGGGGAGAACCGTATATAAGTGCAGTAGTCGCCGTGAA
CGTTCTTTTTCGCAACGGGTTTGCCGCCAGAACACAGGTAAGTGCCGTGTGTGGTTCCCGCGGGCCTGGC
CTCTTTACGGGTTATGGCCCTTGCGTGCCTTGAATTACTTCCACCTGGCTGCAGTACGTGATTCTTGATC
CCGAGCTTCGGGTTGGAAGTGGGTGGGAGAGTTCGAGGCCTTGCGCTTAAGGAGCCCCTTCGCCTCGTGC
TTGAGTTGAGGCCTGGCCTGGGCGCTGGGGCCGCCGCGTGCGAATCTGGTGGCACCTTCGCGCCTGTCTC
GCTGCTTTCGATAAGTCTCTAGCCATTTAAAATTTTTGATGACCTGCTGCGACGCTTTTTTTCTGGCAAG
ATAGTCTTGTAAATGCGGGCCAAGATCTGCACACTGGTATTTCGGTTTTTGGGGCCGCGGGCGGCGACGG
GGCCCGTGCGTCCCAGCGCACATGTTCGGCGAGGCGGGGCCTGCGAGCGCGGCCACCGAGAATCGGACGG
GGGTAGTCTCAAGCTGGCCGGCCTGCTCTGGTGCCTGGCCTCGCGCCGCCGTGTATCGCCCCGCCCTGGG
CGGCAAGGCTGGCCCGGTCGGCACCAGTTGCGTGAGCGGAAAGATGGCCGCTTCCCGGCCCTGCTGCAGG
GAGCTCAAAATGGAGGACGCGGCGCTCGGGAGAGCGGGCGGGTGAGTCACCCACACAAAGGAAAAGGGCC
TTTCCGTCCTCAGCCGTCGCTTCATGTGACTCCACGGAGTACCGGGCGCCGTCCAGGCACCTCGATTAGT
TCTCGAGCTTTTGGAGTACGTCGTCTTTAGGTTGGGGGGAGGGGTTTTATGCGATGGAGTTTCCCCACAC
TGAGTGGGTGGAGACTGAAGTTAGGCCAGCTTGGCACTTGATGTAATTCTCCTTGGAATTTGCCCTTTTT
GAGTTTGGATCTTGGTTCATTCTCAAGCCTCAGACAGTGGTTCAAAGTTTTTTTCTTCCATTTCAGGTGT
CGTGAGGTACCGGATCCTCTAGAGTCGACTCCGGAGAAGTTCCTATTCTCTAGAAAGTATAGGAACTTCG
CAGAATGGTAGCTGGATTGTAGCTGCTATTAGCAATATGAAACCTCTTAGAAGTTCCTATTCTTCAAAAG
GTATAGGAACTTCGGCGCGCCTTACTACTTCGCTGTCATCATTTGTACAAACTCTTCGTAGTTTACCTGA
CCATCCCCATCGATGTCTGCTTCCCTGATCATTTCATCAACCTCTTCATCTGTTAACTTCTCTCCAAGGT
TTGTCATCACGTGGCGAAGCTCTGCTGCACTGATGTAGCCATTGCCATCCTTATCAAACACACCGAACGC
TTCTCTAATTTCTTCTTCCGTGTCCCTGTATTTCATTTTTCTTGCCATCATTGTCAGGAACTCAGGGAAG
TCGATTGTGCCGTCACCGTCGGCATCTACTTCATTGATCATGTCCTGCAGCTCTGCTTCTGTGGGGTTCT
GCCCCAGAGACCGCATCACCGTCCCCAGCTCCTTGGTTGTTATTGTCCCATCCCCGTCCTTGTCAAATAG
GGAGAAAGCCTCTTTAAATTCTGCGATCTGCTCTTCAGTCAGTTGGTCCGGCAGGTTGTACTCCAGCTTG
TGCCCCAGGATGTTGCCGTCCTCCTTGAAGTCGATGCCCTTCAGCTCGATGCGGTTCACCAGGGTGTCGC
CCTCGAACTTCACCTCGGCGCGGGTCTTGTAGTTGCCGTCGTCCTTGAAGAAGATGGTGCGCTCCTGGAT
GTAGCCTTCGGGCATGGCGGACTTGAAGAAGTCGTGCTGCTTCATGTGGTCGGGGTAGCGGCTGAAGCAC
TGCACGCCGTAGGTCAGGGTGGTCACGAGGGTGGGCCAGGGCACGGGCAGCTTGCCGGTGGTGCAGATGA
ACTTCAGGGTCAGCTTGCCGTAGGTGGCATCGCCCTCACCCTCGCCGGACACGCTGAACTTGTGGCCGTT
TACGTCGCCGTCCAGCTCGACCAGGATGGGCACCACCCCGGTGAACAGCTCCTCGCCCTTGCTCACCATG
CTCCCTCCGGTACCGCCCTTGTACAGCTCGTCCATGCCGAGAGTGATCCCGGCGGCGGTCACGAACTCCA
GCAGGACCATGTGATCGCGCTTCTCGTTGGGGTCTTTCGAAAGTTTGGACTGCACGCTCAGGTAGTGGTT
GTCGGGCAGCAGCACGGGGCCGTCGCCGATGGGGGTGTTCTGCTGGTAGTGGTAGGCGAGCTGCACGCCG
CCGTCCTCGATGTTGTGGCGGATGTGGAAGTTCGCCTTGATGCCGTTCTTCTGCTTGTCGGCCTTGATAT
AGACGTTCTCGAGTGAGCTCAGCCGACCTATAGCTCTGACTGCGTGACCTGTCTTATTCCACTTACGACG
TGATGAGTCGACCATGGTGGCGCTAGCGAAGTTCCTATACTTTCTAGAGAATAGGAACTTCTTGCCTTAA
CCCAGAAATTATCACTGTTATTCTTTAGAATGGTGCAAAGAGAAGTTCCTATACCTTTTGAAGAATAGGA
ACTTCGAATTCGATATCAAGCTTATCGATAATCAACCTCTGGATTACAAAATTTGTGAAAGATTGACTGG
TATTCTTAACTATGTTGCTCCTTTTACGCTATGTGGATACGCTGCTTTAATGCCTTTGTATCATGCTATT
GCTTCCCGTATGGCTTTCATTTTCTCCTCCTTGTATAAATCCTGGTTGCTGTCTCTTTATGAGGAGTTGT
GGCCCGTTGTCAGGCAACGTGGCGTGGTGTGCACTGTGTTTGCTGACGCAACCCCCACTGGTTGGGGCAT
TGCCACCACCTGTCAGCTCCTTTCCGGGACTTTCGCTTTCCCCCTCCCTATTGCCACGGCGGAACTCATC
GCCGCCTGCCTTGCCCGCTGCTGGACAGGGGCTCGGCTGTTGGGCACTGACAATTCCGTGGTGTTGTCGG
GGAAATCATCGTCCTTTCCTTGGCTGCTCGCCTATGTTGCCACCTGGATTCTGCGCGGGACGTCCTTCTG
CTACGTCCCTTCGGCCCTCAATCCAGCGGACCTTCCTTCCCGCGGCCTGCTGCCGGCTCTGCGGCCTCTT
CCGCGTCTTCGCCTTCGCCCTCAGACGAGTCGGATCTCCCTTTGGGCCGCCTCCCCGCATCGATACCGAG
CGCTGCTCGAGAGATCTACGGGTGGCATCCCTGTGACCCCTCCCCAGTGCCTCTCCTGGCCCTGGAAGTT
GCCACTCCAGTGCCCACCAGCCTTGTCCTAATAAAATTAAGTTGCATCATTTTGTCTGACTAGGTGTCCT
TCTATAATATTATGGGGTGGAGGGGGGTGGTATGGAGCAAGGGGCAAGTTGGGAAGACAACCTGTAGGGC
CTGCGGGGTCTATTGGGAACCAAGCTGGAGTGCAGTGGCACAATCTTGGCTCACTGCAATCTCCGCCTCC
TGGGTTCAAGCGATTCTCCTGCCTCAGCCTCCCGAGTTGTTGGGATTCCAGGCATGCATGACCAGGCTCA
GCTAATTTTTGTTTTTTTGGTAGAGACGGGGTTTCACCATATTGGCCAGGCTGGTCTCCAACTCCTAATC
TCAGGTGATCTACCCACCTTGGCCTCCCAAATTGCTGGGATTACAGGCGTGAACCACTGCTCCCTTCCCT
GTCCTTCTGATTTTGTAGGTAACCACGTGCGGACCGAGCGGCCGCAGGAACCCCTAGTGATGGAGTTGGC
CACTCCCTCTCTGCGCGCTCGCTCGCTCACTGAGGCCGGGCGACCAAAGGTCGCCCGACGCCCGGGCTTT
GCCCGGGCGGCCTCAGTGAGCGAGCGAGCGCGCAGCTGCCTGCAGGGGCGCCTGATGCGGTATTTTCTCC
TTACGCATCTGTGCGGTATTTCACACCGCATA
[95 nt withheld, positions 4303-4397]
T
[46 nt withheld, positions 4399-4444]
C
[141 nt withheld, positions 4446-4586]
CCTTTGACGTTGGAGTCCACGTTCTTT
[37 nt withheld, positions 4614-4650]
ACTCTATCTCGGGCTATTCTTTTGATTTATAAGGGATTTTGCCGATTTCGGTCTATTGGTTAAAAAATGA
GCTGATTTAACAAAAATTTAACGCGAATTTTAACAAAATATTAACGTTTACAATTTTATGGTGCACTCTC
AGTACAATCTGCTCTGATGCCGCATAGTTAAGCCAGCCCCGACACCCGCCAACACCCGCTGACGCGCCCT
GACGGGCTTGTCTGCTCCCGGCATCCGCTTACAGACAAGCTGTGACCGTCTCCGGGAGCTGCATGTGTCA
GAGGTTTTCACCGTCATCACCGAAACGCGCGAGACGAAAGGGCCTCGTGATACGCCTATTTTTATAGGTT
AATGTCATGATAATAATGGTTTCTTAGACGTCAGGTGGCACTTTTCGGGGAAATGTGCGCGGAACCCCTA
TTTGTTTATTTTTCTAAATACATTCAAATATGTATCCGCTCATGAGACAATAACCCTGATAAATGCTTCA
ATAATATTGAAAAAGGAAGAGTATGAGTATTCAACATTTCCGTGTCGCCCTTATTCCCTTTTTTGCGGCA
TTTTGCCTTCCTGTTTTTGCTCACCCAGAAACGCTGGTGAAAGTAAAAGATGCTGAAGATCAGTTGGGTG
CACGAGTGGGTTACATCGAACTGGATCTCAACAGCGGTAAGATCCTTGAGAGTTTTCGCCCCGAAGAACG
TTTTCCAATGATGAGCACTTTTAAAGTTCTGCTATGTGGCGCGGTATTATCCCGTATTGACGCCGGGCAA
GAGCAACTCGGTCGCCGCATACACTATTCTCAGAATGACTTGGTTGAGTACTCACCAGTCACAGAAAAGC
ATCTTACGGATGGCATGACAGTAAGAGAATTATGCAGTGCTGCCATAACCATGAGTGATAACACTGCGGC
CAACTTACTTCTGACAACGATCGGAGGACCGAAGGAGCTAACCGCTTTTTTGCACAACATGGGGGATCAT
GTAACTCGCCTTGATCGTTGGGAACCGGAGCTGAATGAAGCCATACCAAACGACGAGCGTGACACCACGA
TGCCTGTAGCAATGGCAACAACGTTGCGCAAACTATTAACTGGCGAACTACTTACTCTAGCTTCCCGGCA
ACAATTAATAGACTGGATGGAGGCGGATAAAGTTGCAGGACCACTTCTGCGCTCGGCCCTTCCGGCTGGC
TGGTTTATTGCTGATAAATCTGGAGCCGGTGAGCGTGGGTCTCGCGGTATCATTGCAGCACTGGGGCCAG
ATGGTAAGCCCTCCCGTATCGTAGTTATCTACACGACGGGGAGTCAGGCAACTATGGATGAACGAAATAG
ACAGATCGCTGAGATAGGTGCCTCACTGATTAAGCATTGGTAACTGTCAGACCAAGTTTACTCATATATA
CTTTAGATTGATTTAAAACTTCATTTTTAATTTAAAAGGATCTAGGTGAAGATCCTTTTTGATAATCTCA
TGACCAAAATCCCTTAACGTGAGTTTTCGTTCCACTGAGCGTCAGACCCCGTAGAAAAGATCAAAGGATC
TTCTTGAGATCCTTTTTTTCTGCGCGTAATCTGCTGCTTGCAAACAAAAAAACCACCGCTACCAGCGGTG
GTTTGTTTGCCGGATCAAGAGCTACCAACTCTTTTTCCGAAGGTAACTGGCTTCAGCAGAGCGCAGATAC
CAAATACTGTTCTTCTAGTGTAGCCGTAGTTAGGCCACCACTTCAAGAACTCTGTAGCACCGCCTACATA
CCTCGCTCTGCTAATCCTGTTACCAGTGGCTGCTGCCAGTGGCGATAAGTCGTGTCTTACCGGGTTGGAC
TCAAGACGATAGTTACCGGATAAGGCGCAGCGGTCGGGCTGAACGGGGGGTTCGTGCACACAGCCCAGCT
TGGAGCGAACGACCTACACCGAACTGAGATACCTACAGCGTGAGCTATGAGAAAGCGCCACGCTTCCCGA
AGGGAGAAAGGCGGACAGGTATCCGGTAAGCGGCAGGGTCGGAACAGGAGAGCGCACGAGGGAGCTTCCA
GGGGGAAACGCCTGGTATCTTTATAGTCCTGTCGGGTTTCGCCACCTCTGACTTGAGCGTCGATTTTTGT
GATGCTCGTCAGGGGGGCGGAGCCTATGGAAAAACGCCAGCAACGCGGCCTTTTTACGGTTCCTGGCCTT
TTGCTGGCCTTTTGCTCACATGT
